Addgene plasmid #186389: pDEST-Spe4-RfA-mClover3-stop
Purpose: (Empty Backbone) Destination vector for the expression of a fluorescent fusion of a protein of interest with C-ter mClover3 into embryos, by mRNA microinjection
Depositing lab: Patrick Lemaire.
Backbone
  Vector backbone: pDEST-Spe4-RfA
  Backbone size (bp): 5583
  Vector type: Gateway destination vector
  Selectable markers: ccdB gene
Growth in bacteria
  Bacterial resistance: Chloramphenicol and Ampicillin, 25 & 100 μg/mL
  Growth temperature: 37°C
  Growth strain: ccdB Survival
  Copy number: High Copy
Gene/Insert
  Gene/Insert name: None
Terms and licenses: Academic/Nonprofit Terms; Industry Terms: Not Available to Industry
Depositor comments: Gateway destination vector for mRNA production to overexpress a protein of interest following microinjection into ascidian eggs. Likely to be useful for zebrafish, Xenopus, urchin and cnidarian (Clytia, Nematostella...) overexpression studies as well. Backbone was modified by insertion of C terminal mClover3 tag at EcoR V/Avr II restriction site
How to cite: pDEST-Spe4-RfA-mClover3-stop was a gift from Patrick Lemaire (Addgene plasmid # 186389 ; http://n2t.net/addgene:186389 ; RRID:Addgene_186389)
