[The description below was written by a language model from this plasmid's Addgene catalogue record and pLannotate feature annotations shown in this document.]
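Description:
pDEST-Spe4-RfA-mClover3-stop is an empty Gateway destination vector built for in vitro synthesis of mRNA encoding a protein of interest fused at its C-terminus to the green/yellow fluorescent protein mClover3. It derives from the pDEST-Spe4-RfA backbone, into which the mClover3 tag was inserted at the EcoRV/AvrII sites. The plasmid replicates in E. coli from a high-copy ColE1/pUC-type origin, also carries an f1 phage origin, and is selected with ampicillin (bla) plus chloramphenicol. Because the Gateway cassette contains the ccdB toxin gene, the unrecombined vector must be maintained in a ccdB-tolerant strain. Remnants of the lac promoter/operator and lacZα regions flank the expression unit.

The functional cassette reads from a T3 RNA polymerase promoter through the Xenopus β-globin 5'-UTR, which acts as a translational enhancer. This is followed by the attR1–CmR–ccdB–attR2 reading-frame cassette, the mClover3 coding sequence and the Xenopus β-globin 3'-UTR. A T7 promoter lies downstream in the opposite orientation. In an LR reaction, an entry-clone ORF replaces the chloramphenicol resistance/ccdB segment. Loss of ccdB provides counter-selection for recombinants in standard strains and places the ORF upstream of mClover3; the "stop" in the name suggests the tag supplies the termination codon, so the ORF would be expected to lack its own. Transcription from the T3 promoter then yields a globin-UTR-flanked message.

The depositor describes its use as producing mRNA for microinjection into ascidian eggs to overexpress and visualise fluorescent fusion proteins in embryos. They also suggest it is likely to be useful in zebrafish, Xenopus, sea urchin and cnidarians such as Clytia and Nematostella. The sequence record behind the feature table is labelled a partial NGS result, although its length matches the stated backbone size.
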