Features (pLannotate 1.2.2; 21 found; start..end, strand, type, name):
     21..125     +  promoter       AmpR promoter: bla
    126..986     +  CDS            AmpR: β-lactamase; bla; confers resistance to ampicillin, carbenicillin, and related antibiotics
   1157..1745    +  rep_origin     ori: high-copy-number ColE1/pMB1/pBR322/pUC origin of replication
   1928..2020    +  CDS            lacI (fragment): lac repressor; lacI; The lac repressor binds to the lac operator to inhibit transcription in E. coli. This inhibition can be relieved by adding lactose or isopropyl-β-D-thiogalactopyranoside (IPTG).
   2033..2054    +  protein_bind   CAP binding site: CAP binding activates transcription in the presence of cAMP. E. coli catabolite activator protein
   2069..2099    +  promoter       lac promoter: promoter for the E. coli lac operon
   2107..2123    +  protein_bind   lac operator: The lac repressor binds to the lac operator to inhibit transcription in E. coli. This inhibition can be relieved by adding lactose or isopropyl-β-D-thiogalactopyranoside (IPTG). lac repressor encoded by lacI
   2168..2186    +  promoter       T3 promoter: promoter for bacteriophage T3 RNA polymerase
   2211..2253    +  5'UTR          Xenopus globin 5'-UTR: translational enhancer from the 5'-UTR of the major beta-globin gene of Xenopus laevis
   2282..2406    +  protein_bind   attR1: mutant version of attR; recombination site for the Gateway® LR reaction LR Clonase™
   2431..2461    +  promoter       lac UV5 promoter: E. coli lac promoter with an "up" mutation
   2486..2514    +  promoter       cat promoter (fragment): promoter of the E. coli cat gene encoding chloramphenicol acetyltransferase
   2515..3174    +  CDS            CmR: chloramphenicol acetyltransferase; cat; confers resistance to chloramphenicol
   3353..3511    +  CDS            ccdA (fragment): CCDA_ECO57 - Also known as H, letA. Experimental evidence at protein level: Swiss-Prot protein existence level 1. Antitoxin component of a type II toxin-antitoxin (TA) system which inhibits the post-segregational killing (PSK) of plasmid-free cells, also referred to as a plasmid addiction system. Binds to and blocks the activity of CcdB; will also remove bound CcdB protein from the CcdB-GyrA complex by forming a CcdA-CcdB complex, a process termed rejuvenation. Functions as a transcriptional corepressor for the ccdAB operon, repression also requires CcdB (By similarity). From Escherichia coli
   3516..3818    +  CDS            ccdB: CCDB_ECOLI - Also known as G, letB, letD. Experimental evidence at protein level: Swiss-Prot protein existence level 1. Toxic component of a type II toxin-antitoxin (TA) system, functioning in plasmid maintainence. Responsible for the post- segregational killing (PSK) of plasmid-free cells, also referred to as a plasmid addiction system. Half-life of over 2 hours. Cell killing by CcdB is accompanied by filamentation, defects in chromosome and plasmid segregation, defects in cell division, formation of anucleate cells, decreased DNA synthesis and plasmid loss. Interferes with the activity of DN
   3862..3986    -  protein_bind   attR2: mutant version of attR; recombination site for the Gateway® LR reaction LR Clonase™
   4000..4716    +  CDS            mClover3: mClover3 is a basic (constitutively fluorescent) green/yellow fluorescent protein published in 2016, derived from Aequorea victoria. It is reported to be a rapidly-maturing monomer with high acid sensitivity.
   4726..4851    +  3'UTR          Xenopus globin 3'-UTR: 3'-UTR of the major beta-globin gene of Xenopus laevis
   4940..4958    -  promoter       T7 promoter: promoter for bacteriophage T7 RNA polymerase
   4961..5118    +  CDS            lacZα (fragment): LacZα fragment of β-galactosidase; lacZ fragment
   5149..5577    -  rep_origin     f1 ori (sequence partly withheld): f1 bacteriophage origin of replication; arrow indicates direction of (+) strand synthesis
>Addgene plasmid #186389 | pDEST-Spe4-RfA-mClover3-stop | addgene full sequence | sequence record 373834 | Addgene Partial NGS Result
GCACTTTTCGGGGAAATGTGCGCGGAACCCCTATTTGTTTATTTTTCTAAATACATTCAAATATGTATCC
GCTCATGAGACAATAACCCTGATAAATGCTTCAATAATATTGAAAAAGGAAGAGTATGAGTATTCAACAT
TTCCGTGTCGCCCTTATTCCCTTTTTTGCGGCATTTTGCCTTCCTGTTTTTGCTCACCCAGAAACGCTGG
TGAAAGTAAAAGATGCTGAAGATCAGTTGGGTGCACGAGTGGGTTACATCGAACTGGATCTCAACAGCGG
TAAGATCCTTGAGAGTTTTCGCCCCGAAGAACGTTTTCCAATGATGAGCACTTTTAAAGTTCTGCTATGT
GGCGCGGTATTATCCCGTATTGACGCCGGGCAAGAGCAACTCGGTCGCCGCATACACTATTCTCAGAATG
ACTTGGTTGAGTACTCACCAGTCACAGAAAAGCATCTTACGGATGGCATGACAGTAAGAGAATTATGCAG
TGCTGCCATAACCATGAGTGATAACACTGCGGCCAACTTACTTCTGACAACGATCGGAGGACCGAAGGAG
CTAACCGCTTTTTTGCACAACATGGGGGATCATGTAACTCGCCTTGATCGTTGGGAACCGGAGCTGAATG
AAGCCATACCAAACGACGAGCGTGACACCACGATGCCTGTAGCAATGGCAACAACGTTGCGCAAACTATT
AACTGGCGAACTACTTACTCTAGCTTCCCGGCAACAATTAATAGACTGGATGGAGGCGGATAAAGTTGCA
GGACCACTTCTGCGCTCGGCCCTTCCGGCTGGCTGGTTTATTGCTGATAAATCTGGAGCCGGTGAGCGTG
GATCTCGCGGTATCATTGCAGCACTGGGGCCAGATGGTAAGCCCTCCCGTATCGTAGTTATCTACACGAC
GGGGAGTCAGGCAACTATGGATGAACGAAATAGACAGATCGCTGAGATAGGTGCCTCACTGATTAAGCAT
TGGTAACTGTCAGACCAAGTTTACTCATATATACTTTAGATTGATTTAAAACTTCATTTTTAATTTAAAA
GGATCTAGGTGAAGATCCTTTTTGATAATCTCATGACCAAAATCCCTTAACGTGAGTTTTCGTTCCACTG
AGCGTCAGACCCCGTAGAAAAGATCAAAGGATCTTCTTGAGATCCTTTTTTTCTGCGCGTAATCTGCTGC
TTGCAAACAAAAAAACCACCGCTACCAGCGGTGGTTTGTTTGCCGGATCAAGAGCTACCAACTCTTTTTC
CGAAGGTAACTGGCTTCAGCAGAGCGCAGATACCAAATACTGTTCTTCTAGTGTAGCCGTAGTTAGGCCA
CCACTTCAAGAACTCTGTAGCACCGCCTACATACCTCGCTCTGCTAATCCTGTTACCAGTGGCTGCTGCC
AGTGGCGATAAGTCGTGTCTTACCGGGTTGGACTCAAGACGATAGTTACCGGATAAGGCGCAGCGGTCGG
GCTGAACGGGGGGTTCGTGCACACAGCCCAGCTTGGAGCGAACGACCTACACCGAACTGAGATACCTACA
GCGTGAGCTATGAGAAAGCGCCACGCTTCCCGAAGGGAGAAAGGCGGACAGGTATCCGGTAAGCGGCAGG
GTCGGAACAGGAGAGCGCACGAGGGAGCTTCCAGGGGGAAACGCCTGGTATCTTTATAGTCCTGTCGGGT
TTCGCCACCTCTGACTTGAGCGTCGATTTTTGTGATGCTCGTCAGGGGGGCGGAGCCTATGGAAAAACGC
CAGCAACGCGGCCTTTTTACGGTTCCTGGCCTTTTGCTGGCCTTTTGCTCACATGTTCTTTCCTGCGTTA
TCCCCTGATTCTGTGGATAACCGTATTACCGCCTTTGAGTGAGCTGATACCGCTCGCCGCAGCCGAACGA
CCGAGCGCAGCGAGTCAGTGAGCGAGGAAGCGGAAGAGCGCCCAATACGCAAACCGCCTCTCCCCGCGCG
TTGGCCGATTCATTAATGCAGCTGGCACGACAGGTTTCCCGACTGGAAAGCGGGCAGTGAGCGCAACGCA
ATTAATGTGAGTTAGCTCACTCATTAGGCACCCCAGGCTTTACACTTTATGCTTCCGGCTCGTATGTTGT
GTGGAATTGTGAGCGGATAACAATTTCACACAGGAAACAGCTATGACCATGATTACGCCAAGCTCGAAAT
TAACCCTCACTAAAGGGAACAAAAGCTGGAGCTAAGCTTGCTTGTTCTTTTTGCAGAAGCTCAGAATAAA
CGCTCAACTTTGGCAGATCTGACGTCAGGCCTTACGTAATCACAAGTTTGTACAAAAAAGCTGAACGAGA
AACGTAAAATGATATAAATATCAATATATTAAATTAGATTTTGCATAAAAAACAGACTACATAATACTGT
AAAACACAACATATCCAGTCACTATGGCGGCCGCATTAGGCACCCCAGGCTTTACACTTTATGCTTCCGG
CTCGTATAATGTGTGGATTTTGAGTTAGGATCCGGCGAGATTTTCAGGAGCTAAGGAAGCTAAAATGGAG
AAAAAAATCACTGGATATACCACCGTTGATATATCCCAATGGCATCGTAAAGAACATTTTGAGGCATTTC
AGTCAGTTGCTCAATGTACCTATAACCAGACCGTTCAGCTGGATATTACGGCCTTTTTAAAGACCGTAAA
GAAAAATAAGCACAAGTTTTATCCGGCCTTTATTCACATTCTTGCCCGCCTGATGAATGCTCATCCGGAA
TTCCGTATGGCAATGAAAGACGGTGAGCTGGTGATATGGGATAGTGTTCACCCTTGTTACACCGTTTTCC
ATGAGCAAACTGAAACGTTTTCATCGCTCTGGAGTGAATACCACGACGATTTCCGGCAGTTTCTACACAT
ATATTCGCAAGATGTGGCGTGTTACGGTGAAAACCTGGCCTATTTCCCTAAAGGGTTTATTGAGAATATG
TTTTTCGTCTCAGCCAATCCCTGGGTGAGTTTCACCAGTTTTGATTTAAACGTGGCCAATATGGACAACT
TCTTCGCCCCCGTTTTCACCATGGGCAAATATTATACGCAAGGCGACAAGGTGCTGATGCCGCTGGCGAT
TCAGGTTCATCATGCCGTCTGTGATGGCTTCCATGTCGGCAGAATGCTTAATGAATTACAACAGTACTGC
GATGAGTGGCAGGGCGGGGCGTAAACGCGTGGATCCGGCTTACTAAAAGCCAGATAACAGTATGCGTATT
TGCGCGCTGATTTTTGCGGTATAAGAATATATACTGATATGTATACCCGAAGTATGTCAAAAAGAGGTGT
GCTATGAAGCAGCGTATTACAGTGACAGTTGACAGCGACAGCTATCAGTTGCTCAAGGCATATATGATGT
CAATATCTCCGGTCTGGTAAGCACAACCATGCAGAATGAAGCCCGTCGTCTGCGTGCCGAACGCTGGAAA
GCGGAAAATCAGGAAGGGATGGCTGAGGTCGCCCGGTTTATTGAAATGAACGGCTCTTTTGCTGACGAGA
ACAGGGACTGGTGAAATGCAGTTTAAGGTTTACACCTATAAAAGAGAGAGCCGTTATCGTCTGTTTGTGG
ATGTACAGAGTGATATTATTGACACGCCCGGGCGACGGATGGTGATCCCCCTGGCCAGTGCACGTCTGCT
GTCAGATAAAGTCTCCCGTGAACTTTACCCGGTGGTGCATATCGGGGATGAAAGCTGGCGCATGATGACC
ACCGATATGGCCAGTGTGCCGGTCTCCGTTATCGGGGAAGAAGTGGCTGATCTCAGCCACCGCGAAAATG
ACATCAAAAACGCCATTAACCTGATGTTCTGGGGAATATAAATGTCAGGCTCCCTTATACACAGCCAGTC
TGCAGGTCGACCATAGTGACTGGATATGTTGTGTTTTACAGTATTATGTAGTCTGTTTTTTATGCAAAAT
CTAATTTAATATATTGATATTTATATCATTTTACGTTTCTCGTTCAGCTTTCTTGTACAAAGTGGTGATA
AACTTAGATATGGTGAGCAAGGGCGAGGAGCTGTTCACCGGGGTGGTGCCCATCCTGGTCGAGCTGGACG
GCGACGTAAACGGCCACAAGTTCAGCGTCCGCGGCGAGGGCGAGGGCGATGCCACCAACGGCAAGCTGAC
CCTGAAGTTCATCTGCACCACCGGCAAGCTGCCCGTGCCCTGGCCCACCCTCGTGACCACCTTCGGCTAC
GGCGTGGCCTGCTTCAGCCGCTACCCCGACCACATGAAGCAGCACGACTTCTTCAAGTCCGCCATGCCCG
AAGGCTACGTCCAGGAGCGCACCATCTCTTTCAAGGACGACGGTACCTACAAGACCCGCGCCGAGGTGAA
GTTCGAGGGCGACACCCTGGTGAACCGCATCGAGCTGAAGGGCATCGACTTCAAGGAGGACGGCAACATC
CTGGGGCACAAGCTGGAGTACAACTTCAACAGCCACTACGTCTATATCACGGCCGACAAGCAGAAGAACT
GCATCAAGGCTAACTTCAAGATCCGCCACAACGTTGAGGACGGCAGCGTGCAGCTCGCCGACCACTACCA
GCAGAACACCCCCATCGGCGACGGCCCCGTGCTGCTGCCCGACAACCACTACCTGAGCCATCAGTCCAAG
CTGAGCAAAGACCCCAACGAGAAGCGCGATCACATGGTCCTGCTGGAGTTCGTGACCGCCGCCGGGATTA
CACATGGCATGGACGAGCTGTACAAGTGACCTAGGAACCAGCCTCAAGAACACCCGAATGGAGTCTCTAA
GCTACATAATACCAACTTACACTTTACAAAATGTTGTCCCCCAAAATGTAGCCATTCGTATCTGCTCCTA
AWAAAAARAAARTTTCTTCACATTCTAAAAAAAAAAAAAAAAAAAAAAAAAAAAAAAAAMMCCCCCCCCC
CCCCCCCTGCAGGGCCAAGTCGGCCGGCGCGCCATTCGCCCTATAGTGAGTCGTATTACAATTCACTGGC
CGTCGTTTTACAACGTCGTGACTGGGAAAACCCTGGCGTTACCCAACTTAATCGCCTTGCAGCACATCCC
CCTTTCGCCAGCTGGCGTAATAGCGAAGAGGCCCGCACCGATCGCCCTTCCCAACAGTTGCGCAGCCTGA
ATGGCGAATGGAAATTGTAAGCGTTAATATTTTGTTAAAATTCGCGTTAAATTTTTGTTAAATCAGCTCA
TTTTTTAACCAATAGGCCGAAATCGGCAAAATCCCTTATAAATCAAAAGAATAGACCGAGATAGGGT
[37 nt withheld, positions 5248-5284]
AAAGAACGTGGACTCCAACGTCAAAGG
[49 nt withheld, positions 5312-5360]
T
[91 nt withheld, positions 5362-5452]
G
[124 nt withheld, positions 5454-5577]
CAGGTG
